Addgene plasmid #36363: pSMP-NR2F1_2
Depositing lab: George Daley. Depositing organization: Boston Children's Hospital. Publication: Chromatin-modifying enzymes as modulators of reprogramming. Onder TT, Kara N, Cherry A, Sinha AU, Zhu N, Bernt KM, Cahan P, Marcarci BO, Unternaehrer J, Gupta PB, Lander ES, Armstrong SA, Daley GQ. Nature. 2012 Mar 4;483(7391):598-602. doi: 10.1038/nature10953. PubMed 22388813.
Backbone
  Vector backbone: pSMP
  Backbone manufacturer: Steve Elledge
  Backbone size w/o insert (bp): 6699
  Vector type: Mammalian Expression, Retroviral, RNAi
  Selectable markers: Puromycin
Growth in bacteria
  Bacterial resistance: Ampicillin, 100 μg/mL
  Growth temperature: 30°C
  Growth strain: Stbl3
  Copy number: High Copy
Gene/Insert
  Gene/Insert name: NR2F1
  gRNA/shRNA sequence: GAGCTACAAAGCATGGGAA
  Species: H. sapiens (human)
  Entrez Gene: NR2F1 (a.k.a. BBOAS, BBSOAS, COUP-TFI, COUPTF1, EAR-3, EAR3, ERBAL3, SVP44, TCFCOUP1, TFCOUP1)
  Cloning method: Restriction Enzyme; 5′ cloning site XhoI (not destroyed); 3′ cloning site EcoRI (not destroyed)
  Sequencing primers: 5′ pSMP-F
Terms and licenses: Academic/Nonprofit Terms; Industry Terms: Not Available to Industry
How to cite: pSMP-NR2F1_2 was a gift from George Daley (Addgene plasmid # 36363 ; http://n2t.net/addgene:36363 ; RRID:Addgene_36363)
