[The description below was written by a language model from this plasmid's Addgene catalogue record.]
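Description:
pSMP-NR2F1_2 is a retroviral RNAi plasmid built on the pSMP backbone (about 6.7 kb without insert) and designed to knock down human NR2F1, the nuclear receptor also known as COUP-TFI or EAR3. It is classed as a mammalian expression, retroviral and RNAi vector. It is therefore meant to be packaged into retroviral particles and delivered by transduction, with stable integration giving sustained hairpin expression in target cells. In bacteria it is maintained as a high-copy plasmid under ampicillin selection. The record calls for a recombination-deficient host strain, which is usual for constructs carrying retroviral repeats. Transduced mammalian cells are selected with puromycin.

The payload is a single short hairpin RNA directed against the NR2F1 transcript, cloned by restriction digestion between XhoI and EcoRI sites, both of which remain intact. The "_2" suffix suggests that it is one of several independent hairpins against the same gene, although the record does not describe the others. No feature table is provided. As a result, the promoter driving the hairpin, the hairpin scaffold, the LTRs and packaging signal, and the promoter for the puromycin marker are not stated here.

The plasmid is associated with a study of chromatin-modifying enzymes as modulators of reprogramming, which indicates its use for loss-of-function experiments on NR2F1 in human cells in that setting. More generally, it suits stable NR2F1 depletion in cell populations that can be infected with retrovirus and enriched by puromycin selection.
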