>Addgene plasmid #36363 | pSMP-NR2F1_2 | depositor partial sequence | sequence record 45520 | hairpin
TGCTGTTGACAGTGAGCGACGAGCTACAAAGCATGGGAAATAGTGAAGCCACAGATGTATTTCCCATGCT
TTGTAGCTCGGTGCCTACTGCCTCGGA
