>Addgene plasmid #36363 | pSMP-NR2F1_2 | addgene partial sequence | sequence record 46585 | pSMP-F (5' TACATCGTGACCTGGGAAG 3')
AGCCCTTTGTCCCCTAAGCCTCCGCCTCCTCTTCCTCCATCCGCCCCGTCTCTCCCCCTTGAACCTCCTC
GTTCGACCCCGCCTCGATCCTCCCTTTATCCAGCCCTCACTCCTTCTCTAGGCGCCGGAATTAGATCTCT
CGACTAGGGATAACAGGGTAATTGTTTGAATGAGGCTTCAGTACTTTACAGAATCGTTGCCTGCACATCT
TGGAAACACTTGCTGGGATTACTTCTTCAGGTTAACCCAACAGAAGGCTCGAGAAGGTATATTGCTGTTG
ACAGTGAGCGACGAGCTACAAAGCATGGGAAATAGTGAAGCCACAGATGTATTTCCCATGCTTTGTAGCT
CGGTGCCTACTGCCTCGGAATTCAAGGGGCTACTTTAGGAGCAATTATCTTGTTTACTAAAACTGAATAC
CTTGCTATCTCTTTGATACATTTTTACAAAGCTGAATTAAAATGGTATAAATTAAATCACTTTTTTCAAT
TGGAAGACTAATGCGTTTAAACACGCGGCGACGCGTTCTACCGGGTAGGGGAGGCGCTTTTCCCAAGGCA
GTCTGGAGCATGCGCTTTAGCAGCCCCGCTGGGCACTTGGCGCTACACAAGTGGCCTCTGGCCTCGCACA
CATTCCACATCCACCGGTAGGCGCCAACCGGCTCCGTTCTTTGGTGGCCCCTTCGCGCCACCTTCTACTC
CTCCCCTAGTCAGGAAGTTCCCCCCCGCCCCGCAGCTCGCGTCGTGCAGGACGTGACAAATGGAAGTAGC
ACGTCTCACTAGTCTCGTGCAGATGGACAGCACCGCTGAGCAATGGAAGCGGGTAGG
